Addgene plasmid #111570: pcDNA3.1-CMV-mCherry-hPMCA2w/b
Purpose: Expresses a plasma membrane calcium pump hPMCA2w/b
Depositing lab: Baljit Khakh. Depositing organization: University of California, Los Angeles (UCLA). Publication: Reducing Astrocyte Calcium Signaling In Vivo Alters Striatal Microcircuits and Causes Repetitive Behavior. Yu X, Taylor AMW, Nagai J, Golshani P, Evans CJ, Coppola G, Khakh BS. Neuron. 2018 Aug 27. pii: S0896-6273(18)30688-3. doi: 10.1016/j.neuron.2018.08.015. PubMed 30174118.
Backbone
  Vector backbone: pcDNA3.1
  Backbone size w/o insert (bp): 5386
  Total vector size (bp): 9961
  Vector type: Bacterial Expression
Growth in bacteria
  Bacterial resistance: Ampicillin, 100 μg/mL
  Growth temperature: 37°C
  Growth strain: DH5alpha
  Copy number: Low Copy
Gene/Insert
  Gene/Insert name: Plasma membrane calcium pump 2, variant w/b (alt name: PMCA2w/b)
  Species: H. sapiens (human)
  Insert size (bp): 3732
  GenBank ID: NM_001036684.2
  Entrez Gene: ATP2B2 (a.k.a. DFNA82, PMCA2, PMCA2a, PMCA2i)
  Tag / fusion protein: mCherry (N terminal on insert)
Terms and licenses: Academic/Nonprofit Terms; Industry Terms: Not Available to Industry
Depositor comments: This sequence for PMCA2w/b contains a G73D mutation compared to the reference but the depositing lab confirms that this mutation does not affect plasmid function.
How to cite: pcDNA3.1-CMV-mCherry-hPMCA2w/b was a gift from Baljit Khakh (Addgene plasmid # 111570 ; http://n2t.net/addgene:111570 ; RRID:Addgene_111570)
