[The description below was written by a language model from this plasmid's Addgene catalogue record and pLannotate feature annotations shown in this document.]
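Description:
pcDNA3.1-CMV-mCherry-hPMCA2w/b is a roughly 10 kb plasmid built on the pcDNA3.1 backbone that expresses the human plasma membrane calcium pump PMCA2 (gene ATP2B2), splice variant w/b, fused at its N terminus to the red fluorescent protein mCherry. The catalogue lists the vector type as bacterial expression, but the annotated architecture is that of a mammalian expression plasmid. The CMV immediate-early enhancer and promoter drive the mCherry coding sequence, which is followed by a short linker region containing remnants of a His tag and a multiple cloning site. The approximately 3.7 kb ATP2B2 open reading frame comes next, and a bovine growth hormone polyadenylation signal terminates the transcript. Two T7 promoter sites sit between the CMV promoter and mCherry. The depositor notes a G73D substitution in PMCA2w/b relative to the reference sequence and states that it does not affect function.

The plasmid is propagated in E. coli through a ColE1/pUC-type origin with ampicillin selection from the bla gene. The catalogue describes it as low copy even though the origin is annotated as a high-copy type. An f1 origin is also present. A separate SV40 promoter–neo–SV40 poly(A) cassette would allow G418 selection in mammalian cells. The depositor-supplied and sequencing-derived records show the same set of features and differ by only a few nucleotides in length. The record supports its use for expressing a fluorescently trackable calcium extrusion pump. The associated publication concerns reducing astrocyte calcium signalling, which is consistent with using PMCA2w/b to lower intracellular calcium in transfected cells.
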