Features (pLannotate 1.2.2; 24 found; start..end, strand, type, name):
     28..80      -  misc_feature   bom (fragment): basis of mobility region from pBR322
    235..614     +  enhancer       CMV enhancer: human cytomegalovirus immediate early enhancer
    615..818     +  promoter       CMV promoter: human cytomegalovirus (CMV) immediate early promoter
    814..847     +  LTR            5' LTR (truncated) (fragment): truncated 5' long terminal repeat (LTR) from HIV-1
    863..881     +  promoter       T7 promoter: promoter for bacteriophage T7 RNA polymerase
    925..943     +  promoter       T7 promoter: promoter for bacteriophage T7 RNA polymerase
    949..1656    +  CDS            mCherry: mCherry is a basic (constitutively fluorescent) red fluorescent protein published in 2004, derived from Discosoma sp.. It is reported to be a very rapidly-maturing monomer with low acid sensitivity.
   1698..1717    +  CDS            9xHis (fragment): 9xHis affinity tag
   1735..1780    +  misc_feature   MCS (fragment): multiple cloning site
   1792..5520    +  CDS            ATP2B2: AT2B2_HUMAN - Also known as PMCA2 From Homo sapiens (Human).
   5561..5785    +  polyA_signal   bGH poly(A) signal: bovine growth hormone polyadenylation signal
   5789..5810    +  promoter       SV40 promoter (fragment): SV40 enhancer and early promoter
   5831..6259    +  rep_origin     f1 ori (sequence partly withheld): f1 bacteriophage origin of replication; arrow indicates direction of (+) strand synthesis
   6273..6602    +  promoter       SV40 promoter: SV40 enhancer and early promoter
   6669..7460    +  CDS            neo: KKA2_KLEPN - Also known as kan, nptII. Experimental evidence at protein level: Swiss-Prot protein existence level 1. Resistance to kanamycin, neomycin, paromomycin, ribostamycin, butirosin and gentamicin B. From Klebsiella pneumoniae.
   7484..7642    +  CDS            ble (fragment): BLE_KLEPN - Experimental evidence at protein level: Swiss-Prot protein existence level 1. Binding protein with a strong affinity to the bleomycin family of antibiotics. Binds to CL990; an antimitotic-antibiotic compound. From Klebsiella pneumoniae.
   7637..7758    +  polyA_signal   SV40 poly(A) signal: SV40 polyadenylation signal
   7831..7847    -  protein_bind   lac operator: The lac repressor binds to the lac operator to inhibit transcription in E. coli. This inhibition can be relieved by adding lactose or isopropyl-β-D-thiogalactopyranoside (IPTG). lac repressor encoded by lacI
   7855..7885    -  promoter       lac promoter: promoter for the E. coli lac operon
   7900..7921    -  protein_bind   CAP binding site: CAP binding activates transcription in the presence of cAMP. E. coli catabolite activator protein
   7934..8026    -  CDS            lacI (fragment): lac repressor; lacI; The lac repressor binds to the lac operator to inhibit transcription in E. coli. This inhibition can be relieved by adding lactose or isopropyl-β-D-thiogalactopyranoside (IPTG).
   8209..8794    -  rep_origin     ori: high-copy-number ColE1/pMB1/pBR322/pUC origin of replication
   8965..9825    -  CDS            AmpR: β-lactamase; bla; confers resistance to ampicillin, carbenicillin, and related antibiotics
   9826..9930    -  promoter       AmpR promoter: bla
>Addgene plasmid #111570 | pcDNA3.1-CMV-mCherry-hPMCA2w/b | depositor full sequence | sequence record 209562 | pcDNA3.1-CMV-mCherry-hPMCA2w/b sequence 9961 bps
GACGGATCGGGAGATCTCCCGATCCCCTATGGTGCACTCTCAGTACAATCTGCTCTGATGCCGCATAGTT
AAGCCAGTATCTGCTCCCTGCTTGTGTGTTGGAGGTCGCTGAGTAGTGCGCGAGCAAAATTTAAGCTACA
ACAAGGCAAGGCTTGACCGACAATTGCATGAAGAATCTGCTTAGGGTTAGGCGTTTTGCGCTGCTTCGCG
ATGTACGGGCCAGATATACGCGTTGACATTGATTATTGACTAGTTATTAATAGTAATCAATTACGGGGTC
ATTAGTTCATAGCCCATATATGGAGTTCCGCGTTACATAACTTACGGTAAATGGCCCGCCTGGCTGACCG
CCCAACGACCCCCGCCCATTGACGTCAATAATGACGTATGTTCCCATAGTAACGCCAATAGGGACTTTCC
ATTGACGTCAATGGGTGGAGTATTTACGGTAAACTGCCCACTTGGCAGTACATCAAGTGTATCATATGCC
AAGTACGCCCCCTATTGACGTCAATGACGGTAAATGGCCCGCCTGGCATTATGCCCAGTACATGACCTTA
TGGGACTTTCCTACTTGGCAGTACATCTACGTATTAGTCATCGCTATTACCATGGTGATGCGGTTTTGGC
AGTACATCAATGGGCGTGGATAGCGGTTTGACTCACGGGGATTTCCAAGTCTCCACCCCATTGACGTCAA
TGGGAGTTTGTTTTGGCACCAAAATCAACGGGACTTTCCAAAATGTCGTAACAACTCCGCCCCATTGACG
CAAATGGGCGGTAGGCGTGTACGGTGGGAGGTCTATATAAGCAGAGCTCTCTGGCTAACTAGAGAACCCA
CTGCTTACTGGCTTATCGAAATTAATACGACTCACTATAGGGAGACCCAAGCTGGCTAGCGTTTAAACTT
AAGGCTAGAGTACTTAATACGACTCACTATAGGCTAGCATGGTGAGCAAGGGCGAGGAGGATAACATGGC
CATCATCAAGGAGTTCATGCGCTTCAAGGTGCACATGGAGGGCTCCGTGAACGGCCACGAGTTCGAGATC
GAGGGCGAGGGCGAGGGCCGCCCCTACGAGGGCACCCAGACCGCCAAGCTGAAGGTGACCAAGGGTGGCC
CCCTGCCCTTCGCCTGGGACATCCTGTCCCCTCAGTTCATGTACGGCTCCAAGGCCTACGTGAAGCACCC
CGCCGACATCCCCGACTACTTGAAGCTGTCCTTCCCCGAGGGCTTCAAGTGGGAGCGCGTGATGAACTTC
GAGGACGGCGGCGTGGTGACCGTGACCCAGGACTCCTCCCTGCAGGACGGCGAGTTCATCTACAAGGTGA
AGCTGCGCGGCACCAACTTCCCCTCCGACGGCCCCGTAATGCAGAAGAAGACCATGGGCTGGGAGGCCTC
CTCCGAGCGGATGTACCCCGAGGACGGCGCCCTGAAGGGCGAGATCAAGCAGAGGCTGAAGCTGAAGGAC
GGCGGCCACTACGACGCTGAGGTCAAGACCACCTACAAGGCCAAGAAGCCCGTGCAGCTGCCCGGCGCCT
ACAACGTCAACATCAAGTTGGACATCACCTCCCACAACGAGGACTACACCATCGTGGAACAGTACGAACG
CGCCGAGGGCCGCCACTCCACCGGCGGCATGGACGAGCTGTACAAGTCCGGACTCAGATCCTACCCCTAT
GATGTGCCTGACTATGCCCACCACCACCACCACCACCTGGTGCCCAGGGGCAGCAGATCTCGAGCTCAAG
CTTCGAATTCTGCAGTCGACGGTACCGCGGTGGCGGCCGCCATGGGTGACATGACCAACAGCGACTTTTA
CTCCAAAAACCAAAGAAATGAGTCGAGCCATGGGGGCGAGTTCGGGTGCACAATGGAGGAGCTCCGCTCC
CTCATGGAGCTGCGGGGCACTGAGGCTGTGGTCAAGATCAAGGAGACTTATGGGGACACCGAAGCCATCT
GCCGGCGCCTCAAAACCTCACCTGTTGAAGGTTTGCCGGACACCGCTCCAGACCTGGAAAAGAGAAAGCA
AATTTTTGGGCAAAACTTTATACCTCCAAAGAAGCCAAAAACCTTCCTGCAGCTCGTGTGGGAGGCGCTG
CAGGACGTGACGCTCATCATCCTGGAGATTGCCGCCATCATCTCCCTGGGGCTGTCCTTCTACCACCCGC
CCGGCGAGGGCAACGAAGGATGTGCGACGGCCCAGGGTGGGGCAGAGGATGAAGGAGAGGCAGAGGCAGG
TTGGATCGAGGGGGCCGCCATTCTCCTCTCAGTTATCTGTGTGGTCCTGGTCACGGCCTTCAATGACTGG
AGCAAAGAGAAACAGTTCCGGGGCCTGCAGAGCCGCATCGAGCAGGAACAGAAATTTACCGTAGTCCGGG
CTGGCCAGGTGGTGCAGATCCCTGTGGCTGAGATCGTGGTTGGGGACATAGCCCAGGTCAAATATGGTGA
CCTCCTCCCTGCCGACGGCCTCTTCATCCAGGGCAATGACCTCAAGATTGATGAAAGCTCCCTAACTGGA
GAGTCTGACCAGGTGCGCAAGTCCGTGGACAAGGACCCCATGCTGCTGTCAGGAACCCACGTGATGGAGG
GCTCAGGACGGATGTTGGTGACTGCTGTGGGTGTGAACTCTCAGACTGGCATCATCTTTACCCTCCTGGG
GGCTGGTGGTGAAGAGGAAGAGAAGAAAGACAAAAAAGGTGTGAAGAAGGGGGATGGCCTTCAGCTACCA
GCAGCAGACGGTGCGGCAGCTTCAAATGCTGCAGATAGTGCGAATGCCAGCCTAGTCAATGGTAAAATGC
AGGATGGCAATGTGGACGCCAGCCAGAGCAAAGCCAAACAGCAGGACGGGGCAGCCGCCATGGAGATGCA
GCCCCTCAAGAGTGCCGAGGGCGGCGACGCTGACGACAGGAAGAAGGCCAGCATGCACAAGAAGGAGAAG
TCCGTGCTGCAGGGCAAGCTCACCAAGCTGGCTGTGCAGATCGGGAAGGCGGGCTTGGTGATGTCAGCCA
TCACGGTGATCATCCTGGTGCTCTACTTCACTGTGGACACCTTCGTGGTCAACAAGAAGCCGTGGCTGCC
TGAGTGCACGCCCGTCTACGTGCAGTACTTTGTCAAGTTCTTCATCATTGGCGTGACGGTGCTGGTGGTC
GCCGTGCCCGAGGGGCTCCCTCTGGCCGTCACCATCTCGTTGGCCTATTCGGTGAAGAAAATGATGAAGG
ACAACAACCTGGTACGCCACCTGGATGCCTGTGAGACCATGGGCAATGCCACAGCCATCTGCTCAGACAA
GACAGGCACGCTGACCACCAATCGCATGACAGTGGTACAGGCCTATGTCGGCGACGTCCACTATAAAGAG
ATCCCCGACCCCAGCTCCATCAACACCAAGACCATGGAGCTGCTGATCAATGCCATCGCCATCAACAGCG
CCTACACCACCAAGATTCTGCCCCCAGAGAAGGAGGGCGCCCTGCCTCGGCAGGTGGGCAACAAGACGGA
GTGCGGCCTGCTGGGCTTCGTGCTGGACCTGAAGCAGGACTACGAGCCCGTGCGCAGCCAGATGCCAGAG
GAGAAGTTGTACAAAGTGTACACCTTCAACTCCGTGCGCAAGTCCATGAGCACTGTCATCAAGCTGCCCG
ACGAGAGCTTCCGCATGTACAGCAAGGGGGCTTCTGAGATCGTGCTCAAGAAGTGCTGCAAAATCCTCAA
TGGGGCGGGAGAGCCTCGTGTCTTCCGGCCCCGCGACCGGGACGAGATGGTAAAGAAGGTGATTGAGCCC
ATGGCTTGCGATGGGCTCCGCACTATCTGCGTGGCCTACCGCGACTTCCCCAGCAGCCCGGAGCCGGACT
GGGACAATGAGAATGACATCCTCAACGAACTCACCTGCATCTGCGTGGTGGGCATCGAGGACCCGGTGCG
GCCAGAGGTCCCAGAAGCCATCCGCAAGTGCCAGCGGGCAGGCATCACGGTCCGCATGGTCACTGGCGAC
AATATCAACACGGCTCGGGCCATCGCCATCAAGTGTGGCATCATCCATCCTGGGGAGGACTTTCTGTGCC
TCGAGGGCAAGGAGTTCAACAGGAGGATCCGCAACGAGAAGGGGGAGATTGAGCAGGAGCGAATTGACAA
GATCTGGCCAAAGCTGCGGGTGCTGGCTCGCTCCTCCCCAACGGACAAGCATACCCTGGTTAAAGGCATC
ATCGACAGCACACACACTGAGCAGCGGCAGGTGGTGGCCGTGACGGGGGACGGGACCAACGACGGGCCTG
CACTCAAGAAGGCCGACGTGGGCTTCGCCATGGGCATCGCAGGCACTGACGTGGCCAAGGAGGCCTCAGA
CATCATCCTGACAGACGACAATTTCAGCAGCATCGTCAAGGCAGTGATGTGGGGCCGCAACGTCTATGAC
AGCATCTCCAAATTCTTGCAGTTCCAGCTCACCGTCAACGTGGTGGCCGTGATTGTGGCCTTCACAGGCG
CCTGCATCACGCAGGACTCCCCTCTGAAGGCCGTGCAGATGCTCTGGGTGAACCTCATCATGGACACGTT
TGCCTCGCTGGCACTGGCCACTGAGCCGCCCACGGAGACCCTGCTGCTGAGGAAGCCGTACGGCCGCAAC
AAGCCGCTCATCTCCAGGACCATGATGAAGAACATCCTGGGCCATGCTGTCTACCAGCTTGCCCTCATCT
TCACCCTGCTCTTTGTTGGCGAGAAGATGTTCCAGATCGACAGCGGGAGGAACGCGCCCCTGCATTCGCC
ACCCTCAGAACATTACACCATCATCTTCAACACCTTCGTCATGATGCAGCTCTTCAACGAGATCAACGCC
CGCAAGATCCACGGCGAGCGCAATGTCTTTGACGGCATCTTCCGGAACCCCATCTTCTGCACCATCGTGC
TGGGCACCTTTGCCATCCAGATAGTGATCGTGCAGTTTGGAGGGAAGCCATTCAGCTGCTCTCCACTGCA
GCTGGACCAGTGGATGTGGTGCATATTCATTGGGTTAGGAGAGCTCGTTTGGGGCCAGGTCATCGCCACC
ATCCCGACCAGCAGACTCAAGTTCCTCAAGGAGGCAGGCAGGCTCACACAGAAGGAGGAGATCCCGGAGG
AGGAGCTCAACGAGGACGTGGAGGAGATCGACCACGCGGAGCGGGAGCTGCGGCGGGGCCAGATCCTGTG
GTTCCGAGGCCTGAATCGGATCCAGACACAGATCCGCGTCGTGAAGGCGTTCCGTAGCTCTCTCTATGAA
GGTTTAGAAAAGCCTGAATCTCGAACCTCCATCCATAACTTCATGGCTCATCCTGAATTCCGGATCGAAG
ATTCCCAGCCCCACATCCCCCTCATTGATGACACCGACCTGGAAGAAGATGCCGCGCTCAAGCAGAACTC
GAGCCCGCCGTCATCCCTCAACAAGAACAACAGCGCCATCGACAGTGGGATCAACCTGACGACCGACACA
AGCAAATCAGCTACCTCTTCAAGTCCAGGGAGCCCCATCCACAGCCTGGAGACGTCGCTTTAGTCTAGAG
GGCCCGTTTAAACCCGCTGATCAGCCTCGACTGTGCCTTCTAGTTGCCAGCCATCTGTTGTTTGCCCCTC
CCCCGTGCCTTCCTTGACCCTGGAAGGTGCCACTCCCACTGTCCTTTCCTAATAAAATGAGGAAATTGCA
TCGCATTGTCTGAGTAGGTGTCATTCTATTCTGGGGGGTGGGGTGGGGCAGGACAGCAAGGGGGAGGATT
GGGAAGACAATAGCAGGCATGCTGGGGATGCGGTGGGCTCTATGGCTTCTGAGGCGGAAAGAACCAGCTG
GGGCTCTAGGGGGTATCCCC
[124 nt withheld, positions 5831-5954]
C
[91 nt withheld, positions 5956-6046]
A
[49 nt withheld, positions 6048-6096]
CCTTTGACGTTGGAGTCCACGTTCTTT
[37 nt withheld, positions 6124-6160]
ACCCTATCTCGGTCTATTCTTTTGATTTATAAGGGATTTTGCCGATTTCGGCCTATTGGTTAAAAAATGA
GCTGATTTAACAAAAATTTAACGCGAATTAATTCTGTGGAATGTGTGTCAGTTAGGGTGTGGAAAGTCCC
CAGGCTCCCCAGCAGGCAGAAGTATGCAAAGCATGCATCTCAATTAGTCAGCAACCAGGTGTGGAAAGTC
CCCAGGCTCCCCAGCAGGCAGAAGTATGCAAAGCATGCATCTCAATTAGTCAGCAACCATAGTCCCGCCC
CTAACTCCGCCCATCCCGCCCCTAACTCCGCCCAGTTCCGCCCATTCTCCGCCCCATGGCTGACTAATTT
TTTTTATTTATGCAGAGGCCGAGGCCGCCTCTGCCTCTGAGCTATTCCAGAAGTAGTGAGGAGGCTTTTT
TGGAGGCCTAGGCTTTTGCAAAAAGCTCCCGGGAGCTTGTATATCCATTTTCGGATCTGATCAAGAGACA
GGATGAGGATCGTTTCGCATGATTGAACAAGATGGATTGCACGCAGGTTCTCCGGCCGCTTGGGTGGAGA
GGCTATTCGGCTATGACTGGGCACAACAGACAATCGGCTGCTCTGATGCCGCCGTGTTCCGGCTGTCAGC
GCAGGGGCGCCCGGTTCTTTTTGTCAAGACCGACCTGTCCGGTGCCCTGAATGAACTGCAGGACGAGGCA
GCGCGGCTATCGTGGCTGGCCACGACGGGCGTTCCTTGCGCAGCTGTGCTCGACGTTGTCACTGAAGCGG
GAAGGGACTGGCTGCTATTGGGCGAAGTGCCGGGGCAGGATCTCCTGTCATCTCACCTTGCTCCTGCCGA
GAAAGTATCCATCATGGCTGATGCAATGCGGCGGCTGCATACGCTTGATCCGGCTACCTGCCCATTCGAC
CACCAAGCGAAACATCGCATCGAGCGAGCACGTACTCGGATGGAAGCCGGTCTTGTCGATCAGGATGATC
TGGACGAAGAGCATCAGGGGCTCGCGCCAGCCGAACTGTTCGCCAGGCTCAAGGCGCGCATGCCCGACGG
CGAGGATCTCGTCGTGACCCATGGCGATGCCTGCTTGCCGAATATCATGGTGGAAAATGGCCGCTTTTCT
GGATTCATCGACTGTGGCCGGCTGGGTGTGGCGGACCGCTATCAGGACATAGCGTTGGCTACCCGTGATA
TTGCTGAAGAGCTTGGCGGCGAATGGGCTGACCGCTTCCTCGTGCTTTACGGTATCGCCGCTCCCGATTC
GCAGCGCATCGCCTTCTATCGCCTTCTTGACGAGTTCTTCTGAGCGGGACTCTGGGGTTCGAAATGACCG
ACCAAGCGACGCCCAACCTGCCATCACGAGATTTCGATTCCACCGCCGCCTTCTATGAAAGGTTGGGCTT
CGGAATCGTTTTCCGGGACGCCGGCTGGATGATCCTCCAGCGCGGGGATCTCATGCTGGAGTTCTTCGCC
CACCCCAACTTGTTTATTGCAGCTTATAATGGTTACAAATAAAGCAATAGCATCACAAATTTCACAAATA
AAGCATTTTTTTCACTGCATTCTAGTTGTGGTTTGTCCAAACTCATCAATGTATCTTATCATGTCTGTAT
ACCGTCGACCTCTAGCTAGAGCTTGGCGTAATCATGGTCATAGCTGTTTCCTGTGTGAAATTGTTATCCG
CTCACAATTCCACACAACATACGAGCCGGAAGCATAAAGTGTAAAGCCTGGGGTGCCTAATGAGTGAGCT
AACTCACATTAATTGCGTTGCGCTCACTGCCCGCTTTCCAGTCGGGAAACCTGTCGTGCCAGCTGCATTA
ATGAATCGGCCAACGCGCGGGGAGAGGCGGTTTGCGTATTGGGCGCTCTTCCGCTTCCTCGCTCACTGAC
TCGCTGCGCTCGGTCGTTCGGCTGCGGCGAGCGGTATCAGCTCACTCAAAGGCGGTAATACGGTTATCCA
CAGAATCAGGGGATAACGCAGGAAAGAACATGTGAGCAAAAGGCCAGCAAAAGGCCAGGAACCGTAAAAA
GGCCGCGTTGCTGGCGTTTTTCCATAGGCTCCGCCCCCCTGACGAGCATCACAAAAATCGACGCTCAAGT
CAGAGGTGGCGAAACCCGACAGGACTATAAAGATACCAGGCGTTTCCCCCTGGAAGCTCCCTCGTGCGCT
CTCCTGTTCCGACCCTGCCGCTTACCGGATACCTGTCCGCCTTTCTCCCTTCGGGAAGCGTGGCGCTTTC
TCATAGCTCACGCTGTAGGTATCTCAGTTCGGTGTAGGTCGTTCGCTCCAAGCTGGGCTGTGTGCACGAA
CCCCCCGTTCAGCCCGACCGCTGCGCCTTATCCGGTAACTATCGTCTTGAGTCCAACCCGGTAAGACACG
ACTTATCGCCACTGGCAGCAGCCACTGGTAACAGGATTAGCAGAGCGAGGTATGTAGGCGGTGCTACAGA
GTTCTTGAAGTGGTGGCCTAACTACGGCTACACTAGAAGAACAGTATTTGGTATCTGCGCTCTGCTGAAG
CCAGTTACCTTCGGAAAAAGAGTTGGTAGCTCTTGATCCGGCAAACAAACCACCGCTGGTAGCGGTTTTT
TTGTTTGCAAGCAGCAGATTACGCGCAGAAAAAAAGGATCTCAAGAAGATCCTTTGATCTTTTCTACGGG
GTCTGACGCTCAGTGGAACGAAAACTCACGTTAAGGGATTTTGGTCATGAGATTATCAAAAAGGATCTTC
ACCTAGATCCTTTTAAATTAAAAATGAAGTTTTAAATCAATCTAAAGTATATATGAGTAAACTTGGTCTG
ACAGTTACCAATGCTTAATCAGTGAGGCACCTATCTCAGCGATCTGTCTATTTCGTTCATCCATAGTTGC
CTGACTCCCCGTCGTGTAGATAACTACGATACGGGAGGGCTTACCATCTGGCCCCAGTGCTGCAATGATA
CCGCGAGACCCACGCTCACCGGCTCCAGATTTATCAGCAATAAACCAGCCAGCCGGAAGGGCCGAGCGCA
GAAGTGGTCCTGCAACTTTATCCGCCTCCATCCAGTCTATTAATTGTTGCCGGGAAGCTAGAGTAAGTAG
TTCGCCAGTTAATAGTTTGCGCAACGTTGTTGCCATTGCTACAGGCATCGTGGTGTCACGCTCGTCGTTT
GGTATGGCTTCATTCAGCTCCGGTTCCCAACGATCAAGGCGAGTTACATGATCCCCCATGTTGTGCAAAA
AAGCGGTTAGCTCCTTCGGTCCTCCGATCGTTGTCAGAAGTAAGTTGGCCGCAGTGTTATCACTCATGGT
TATGGCAGCACTGCATAATTCTCTTACTGTCATGCCATCCGTAAGATGCTTTTCTGTGACTGGTGAGTAC
TCAACCAAGTCATTCTGAGAATAGTGTATGCGGCGACCGAGTTGCTCTTGCCCGGCGTCAATACGGGATA
ATACCGCGCCACATAGCAGAACTTTAAAAGTGCTCATCATTGGAAAACGTTCTTCGGGGCGAAAACTCTC
AAGGATCTTACCGCTGTTGAGATCCAGTTCGATGTAACCCACTCGTGCACCCAACTGATCTTCAGCATCT
TTTACTTTCACCAGCGTTTCTGGGTGAGCAAAAACAGGAAGGCAAAATGCCGCAAAAAAGGGAATAAGGG
CGACACGGAAATGTTGAATACTCATACTCTTCCTTTTTCAATATTATTGAAGCATTTATCAGGGTTATTG
TCTCATGAGCGGATACATATTTGAATGTATTTAGAAAAATAAACAAATAGGGGTTCCGCGCACATTTCCC
CGAAAAGTGCCACCTGACGTC
