Features (pLannotate 1.2.2; 24 found; start..end, strand, type, name):
      1..380     +  enhancer       CMV enhancer: human cytomegalovirus immediate early enhancer
    381..584     +  promoter       CMV promoter: human cytomegalovirus (CMV) immediate early promoter
    580..613     +  LTR            5' LTR (truncated) (fragment): truncated 5' long terminal repeat (LTR) from HIV-1
    629..647     +  promoter       T7 promoter: promoter for bacteriophage T7 RNA polymerase
    691..709     +  promoter       T7 promoter: promoter for bacteriophage T7 RNA polymerase
    715..1422    +  CDS            mCherry: mCherry is a basic (constitutively fluorescent) red fluorescent protein published in 2004, derived from Discosoma sp.. It is reported to be a very rapidly-maturing monomer with low acid sensitivity.
   1464..1483    +  CDS            9xHis (fragment): 9xHis affinity tag
   1501..1546    +  misc_feature   MCS (fragment): multiple cloning site
   1558..5286    +  CDS            ATP2B2: AT2B2_HUMAN - Also known as PMCA2 From Homo sapiens (Human).
   5327..5551    +  polyA_signal   bGH poly(A) signal: bovine growth hormone polyadenylation signal
   5555..5576    +  promoter       SV40 promoter (fragment): SV40 enhancer and early promoter
   5597..6025    +  rep_origin     f1 ori (sequence partly withheld): f1 bacteriophage origin of replication; arrow indicates direction of (+) strand synthesis
   6039..6368    +  promoter       SV40 promoter: SV40 enhancer and early promoter
   6435..7226    +  CDS            neo: KKA2_KLEPN - Also known as kan, nptII. Experimental evidence at protein level: Swiss-Prot protein existence level 1. Resistance to kanamycin, neomycin, paromomycin, ribostamycin, butirosin and gentamicin B. From Klebsiella pneumoniae.
   7250..7408    +  CDS            ble (fragment): BLE_KLEPN - Experimental evidence at protein level: Swiss-Prot protein existence level 1. Binding protein with a strong affinity to the bleomycin family of antibiotics. Binds to CL990; an antimitotic-antibiotic compound. From Klebsiella pneumoniae.
   7403..7524    +  polyA_signal   SV40 poly(A) signal: SV40 polyadenylation signal
   7597..7613    -  protein_bind   lac operator: The lac repressor binds to the lac operator to inhibit transcription in E. coli. This inhibition can be relieved by adding lactose or isopropyl-β-D-thiogalactopyranoside (IPTG). lac repressor encoded by lacI
   7621..7651    -  promoter       lac promoter: promoter for the E. coli lac operon
   7666..7687    -  protein_bind   CAP binding site: CAP binding activates transcription in the presence of cAMP. E. coli catabolite activator protein
   7700..7792    -  CDS            lacI (fragment): lac repressor; lacI; The lac repressor binds to the lac operator to inhibit transcription in E. coli. This inhibition can be relieved by adding lactose or isopropyl-β-D-thiogalactopyranoside (IPTG).
   7975..8563    -  rep_origin     ori: high-copy-number ColE1/pMB1/pBR322/pUC origin of replication
   8734..9594    -  CDS            AmpR: β-lactamase; bla; confers resistance to ampicillin, carbenicillin, and related antibiotics
   9595..9699    -  promoter       AmpR promoter: bla
   9758..9810    -  misc_feature   bom (fragment): basis of mobility region from pBR322
>Addgene plasmid #111570 | pcDNA3.1-CMV-mCherry-hPMCA2w/b | addgene full sequence | sequence record 212687 | Addgene NGS Result
GACATTGATTATTGACTAGTTATTAATAGTAATCAATTACGGGGTCATTAGTTCATAGCCCATATATGGA
GTTCCGCGTTACATAACTTACGGTAAATGGCCCGCCTGGCTGACCGCCCAACGACCCCCGCCCATTGACG
TCAATAATGACGTATGTTCCCATAGTAACGCCAATAGGGACTTTCCATTGACGTCAATGGGTGGAGTATT
TACGGTAAACTGCCCACTTGGCAGTACATCAAGTGTATCATATGCCAAGTACGCCCCCTATTGACGTCAA
TGACGGTAAATGGCCCGCCTGGCATTATGCCCAGTACATGACCTTATGGGACTTTCCTACTTGGCAGTAC
ATCTACGTATTAGTCATCGCTATTACCATGGTGATGCGGTTTTGGCAGTACATCAATGGGCGTGGATAGC
GGTTTGACTCACGGGGATTTCCAAGTCTCCACCCCATTGACGTCAATGGGAGTTTGTTTTGGCACCAAAA
TCAACGGGACTTTCCAAAATGTCGTAACAACTCCGCCCCATTGACGCAAATGGGCGGTAGGCGTGTACGG
TGGGAGGTCTATATAAGCAGAGCTCTCTGGCTAACTAGAGAACCCACTGCTTACTGGCTTATCGAAATTA
ATACGACTCACTATAGGGAGACCCAAGCTGGCTAGCGTTTAAACTTAAGGCTAGAGTACTTAATACGACT
CACTATAGGCTAGCATGGTGAGCAAGGGCGAGGAGGATAACATGGCCATCATCAAGGAGTTCATGCGCTT
CAAGGTGCACATGGAGGGCTCCGTGAACGGCCACGAGTTCGAGATCGAGGGCGAGGGCGAGGGCCGCCCC
TACGAGGGCACCCAGACCGCCAAGCTGAAGGTGACCAAGGGTGGCCCCCTGCCCTTCGCCTGGGACATCC
TGTCCCCTCAGTTCATGTACGGCTCCAAGGCCTACGTGAAGCACCCCGCCGACATCCCCGACTACTTGAA
GCTGTCCTTCCCCGAGGGCTTCAAGTGGGAGCGCGTGATGAACTTCGAGGACGGCGGCGTGGTGACCGTG
ACCCAGGACTCCTCCCTGCAGGACGGCGAGTTCATCTACAAGGTGAAGCTGCGCGGCACCAACTTCCCCT
CCGACGGCCCCGTAATGCAGAAGAAGACCATGGGCTGGGAGGCCTCCTCCGAGCGGATGTACCCCGAGGA
CGGCGCCCTGAAGGGCGAGATCAAGCAGAGGCTGAAGCTGAAGGACGGCGGCCACTACGACGCTGAGGTC
AAGACCACCTACAAGGCCAAGAAGCCCGTGCAGCTGCCCGGCGCCTACAACGTCAACATCAAGTTGGACA
TCACCTCCCACAACGAGGACTACACCATCGTGGAACAGTACGAACGCGCCGAGGGCCGCCACTCCACCGG
CGGCATGGACGAGCTGTACAAGTCCGGACTCAGATCCTACCCCTATGATGTGCCTGACTATGCCCACCAC
CACCACCACCACCTGGTGCCCAGGGGCAGCAGATCTCGAGCTCAAGCTTCGAATTCTGCAGTCGACGGTA
CCGCGGTGGCGGCCGCCATGGGTGACATGACCAACAGCGACTTTTACTCCAAAAACCAAAGAAATGAGTC
GAGCCATGGGGGCGAGTTCGGGTGCACAATGGAGGAGCTCCGCTCCCTCATGGAGCTGCGGGGCACTGAG
GCTGTGGTCAAGATCAAGGAGACTTATGGGGACACCGAAGCCATCTGCCGGCGCCTCAAAACCTCACCTG
TTGAAGGTTTGCCGGACACCGCTCCAGACCTGGAAAAGAGAAAGCAAATTTTTGGGCAAAACTTTATACC
TCCAAAGAAGCCAAAAACCTTCCTGCAGCTCGTGTGGGAGGCGCTGCAGGACGTGACGCTCATCATCCTG
GAGATTGCCGCCATCATCTCCCTGGGGCTGTCCTTCTACCACCCGCCCGGCGAGGGCAACGAAGGATGTG
CGACGGCCCAGGGTGGGGCAGAGGATGAAGGAGAGGCAGAGGCAGGTTGGATCGAGGGGGCCGCCATTCT
CCTCTCAGTTATCTGTGTGGTCCTGGTCACGGCCTTCAATGACTGGAGCAAAGAGAAACAGTTCCGGGGC
CTGCAGAGCCGCATCGAGCAGGAACAGAAATTTACCGTAGTCCGGGCTGGCCAGGTGGTGCAGATCCCTG
TGGCTGAGATCGTGGTTGGGGACATAGCCCAGGTCAAATATGGTGACCTCCTCCCTGCCGACGGCCTCTT
CATCCAGGGCAATGACCTCAAGATTGATGAAAGCTCCCTAACTGGAGAGTCTGACCAGGTGCGCAAGTCC
GTGGACAAGGACCCCATGCTGCTGTCAGGAACCCACGTGATGGAGGGCTCAGGACGGATGTTGGTGACTG
CTGTGGGTGTGAACTCTCAGACTGGCATCATCTTTACCCTCCTGGGGGCTGGTGGTGAAGAGGAAGAGAA
GAAAGACAAAAAAGGTGTGAAGAAGGGGGATGGCCTTCAGCTACCAGCAGCAGACGGTGCGGCAGCTTCA
AATGCTGCAGATAGTGCGAATGCCAGCCTAGTCAATGGTAAAATGCAGGATGGCAATGTGGACGCCAGCC
AGAGCAAAGCCAAACAGCAGGACGGGGCAGCCGCCATGGAGATGCAGCCCCTCAAGAGTGCCGAGGGCGG
CGACGCTGACGACAGGAAGAAGGCCAGCATGCACAAGAAGGAGAAGTCCGTGCTGCAGGGCAAGCTCACC
AAGCTGGCTGTGCAGATCGGGAAGGCGGGCTTGGTGATGTCAGCCATCACGGTGATCATCCTGGTGCTCT
ACTTCACTGTGGACACCTTCGTGGTCAACAAGAAGCCGTGGCTGCCTGAGTGCACGCCCGTCTACGTGCA
GTACTTTGTCAAGTTCTTCATCATTGGCGTGACGGTGCTGGTGGTCGCCGTGCCCGAGGGGCTCCCTCTG
GCCGTCACCATCTCGTTGGCCTATTCGGTGAAGAAAATGATGAAGGACAACAACCTGGTACGCCACCTGG
ATGCCTGTGAGACCATGGGCAATGCCACAGCCATCTGCTCAGACAAGACAGGCACGCTGACCACCAATCG
CATGACAGTGGTACAGGCCTATGTCGGCGACGTCCACTATAAAGAGATCCCCGACCCCAGCTCCATCAAC
ACCAAGACCATGGAGCTGCTGATCAATGCCATCGCCATCAACAGCGCCTACACCACCAAGATTCTGCCCC
CAGAGAAGGAGGGCGCCCTGCCTCGGCAGGTGGGCAACAAGACGGAGTGCGGCCTGCTGGGCTTCGTGCT
GGACCTGAAGCAGGACTACGAGCCCGTGCGCAGCCAGATGCCAGAGGAGAAGTTGTACAAAGTGTACACC
TTCAACTCCGTGCGCAAGTCCATGAGCACTGTCATCAAGCTGCCCGACGAGAGCTTCCGCATGTACAGCA
AGGGGGCTTCTGAGATCGTGCTCAAGAAGTGCTGCAAAATCCTCAATGGGGCGGGAGAGCCTCGTGTCTT
CCGGCCCCGCGACCGGGACGAGATGGTAAAGAAGGTGATTGAGCCCATGGCTTGCGATGGGCTCCGCACT
ATCTGCGTGGCCTACCGCGACTTCCCCAGCAGCCCGGAGCCGGACTGGGACAATGAGAATGACATCCTCA
ACGAACTCACCTGCATCTGCGTGGTGGGCATCGAGGACCCGGTGCGGCCAGAGGTCCCAGAAGCCATCCG
CAAGTGCCAGCGGGCAGGCATCACGGTCCGCATGGTCACTGGCGACAATATCAACACGGCTCGGGCCATC
GCCATCAAGTGTGGCATCATCCATCCTGGGGAGGACTTTCTGTGCCTCGAGGGCAAGGAGTTCAACAGGA
GGATCCGCAACGAGAAGGGGGAGATTGAGCAGGAGCGAATTGACAAGATCTGGCCAAAGCTGCGGGTGCT
GGCTCGCTCCTCCCCAACGGACAAGCATACCCTGGTTAAAGGCATCATCGACAGCACACACACTGAGCAG
CGGCAGGTGGTGGCCGTGACGGGGGACGGGACCAACGACGGGCCTGCACTCAAGAAGGCCGACGTGGGCT
TCGCCATGGGCATCGCAGGCACTGACGTGGCCAAGGAGGCCTCAGACATCATCCTGACAGACGACAATTT
CAGCAGCATCGTCAAGGCAGTGATGTGGGGCCGCAACGTCTATGACAGCATCTCCAAATTCTTGCAGTTC
CAGCTCACCGTCAACGTGGTGGCCGTGATTGTGGCCTTCACAGGCGCCTGCATCACGCAGGACTCCCCTC
TGAAGGCCGTGCAGATGCTCTGGGTGAACCTCATCATGGACACGTTTGCCTCGCTGGCACTGGCCACTGA
GCCGCCCACGGAGACCCTGCTGCTGAGGAAGCCGTACGGCCGCAACAAGCCGCTCATCTCCAGGACCATG
ATGAAGAACATCCTGGGCCATGCTGTCTACCAGCTTGCCCTCATCTTCACCCTGCTCTTTGTTGGCGAGA
AGATGTTCCAGATCGACAGCGGGAGGAACGCGCCCCTGCATTCGCCACCCTCAGAACATTACACCATCAT
CTTCAACACCTTCGTCATGATGCAGCTCTTCAACGAGATCAACGCCCGCAAGATCCACGGCGAGCGCAAT
GTCTTTGACGGCATCTTCCGGAACCCCATCTTCTGCACCATCGTGCTGGGCACCTTTGCCATCCAGATAG
TGATCGTGCAGTTTGGAGGGAAGCCATTCAGCTGCTCTCCACTGCAGCTGGACCAGTGGATGTGGTGCAT
ATTCATTGGGTTAGGAGAGCTCGTTTGGGGCCAGGTCATCGCCACCATCCCGACCAGCAGACTCAAGTTC
CTCAAGGAGGCAGGCAGGCTCACACAGAAGGAGGAGATCCCGGAGGAGGAGCTCAACGAGGACGTGGAGG
AGATCGACCACGCGGAGCGGGAGCTGCGGCGGGGCCAGATCCTGTGGTTCCGAGGCCTGAATCGGATCCA
GACACAGATCCGCGTCGTGAAGGCGTTCCGTAGCTCTCTCTATGAAGGTTTAGAAAAGCCTGAATCTCGA
ACCTCCATCCATAACTTCATGGCTCATCCTGAATTCCGGATCGAAGATTCCCAGCCCCACATCCCCCTCA
TTGATGACACCGACCTGGAAGAAGATGCCGCGCTCAAGCAGAACTCGAGCCCGCCGTCATCCCTCAACAA
GAACAACAGCGCCATCGACAGTGGGATCAACCTGACGACCGACACAAGCAAATCAGCTACCTCTTCAAGT
CCAGGGAGCCCCATCCACAGCCTGGAGACGTCGCTTTAGTCTAGAGGGCCCGTTTAAACCCGCTGATCAG
CCTCGACTGTGCCTTCTAGTTGCCAGCCATCTGTTGTTTGCCCCTCCCCCGTGCCTTCCTTGACCCTGGA
AGGTGCCACTCCCACTGTCCTTTCCTAATAAAATGAGGAAATTGCATCGCATTGTCTGAGTAGGTGTCAT
TCTATTCTGGGGGGTGGGGTGGGGCAGGACAGCAAGGGGGAGGATTGGGAAGACAATAGCAGGCATGCTG
GGGATGCGGTGGGCTCTATGGCTTCTGAGGCGGAAAGAACCAGCTGGGGCTCTAGGGGGTATCCCC
[124 nt withheld, positions 5597-5720]
C
[91 nt withheld, positions 5722-5812]
A
[49 nt withheld, positions 5814-5862]
CCTTTGACGTTGGAGTCCACGTTCTTT
[37 nt withheld, positions 5890-5926]
ACCCTATCTCGGTCTATTCTTTTGATTTATAAGGGATTTTGCCGATTTCGGCCTATTGGTTAAAAAATGA
GCTGATTTAACAAAAATTTAACGCGAATTAATTCTGTGGAATGTGTGTCAGTTAGGGTGTGGAAAGTCCC
CAGGCTCCCCAGCAGGCAGAAGTATGCAAAGCATGCATCTCAATTAGTCAGCAACCAGGTGTGGAAAGTC
CCCAGGCTCCCCAGCAGGCAGAAGTATGCAAAGCATGCATCTCAATTAGTCAGCAACCATAGTCCCGCCC
CTAACTCCGCCCATCCCGCCCCTAACTCCGCCCAGTTCCGCCCATTCTCCGCCCCATGGCTGACTAATTT
TTTTTATTTATGCAGAGGCCGAGGCCGCCTCTGCCTCTGAGCTATTCCAGAAGTAGTGAGGAGGCTTTTT
TGGAGGCCTAGGCTTTTGCAAAAAGCTCCCGGGAGCTTGTATATCCATTTTCGGATCTGATCAAGAGACA
GGATGAGGATCGTTTCGCATGATTGAACAAGATGGATTGCACGCAGGTTCTCCGGCCGCTTGGGTGGAGA
GGCTATTCGGCTATGACTGGGCACAACAGACAATCGGCTGCTCTGATGCCGCCGTGTTCCGGCTGTCAGC
GCAGGGGCGCCCGGTTCTTTTTGTCAAGACCGACCTGTCCGGTGCCCTGAATGAACTGCAGGACGAGGCA
GCGCGGCTATCGTGGCTGGCCACGACGGGCGTTCCTTGCGCAGCTGTGCTCGACGTTGTCACTGAAGCGG
GAAGGGACTGGCTGCTATTGGGCGAAGTGCCGGGGCAGGATCTCCTGTCATCTCACCTTGCTCCTGCCGA
GAAAGTATCCATCATGGCTGATGCAATGCGGCGGCTGCATACGCTTGATCCGGCTACCTGCCCATTCGAC
CACCAAGCGAAACATCGCATCGAGCGAGCACGTACTCGGATGGAAGCCGGTCTTGTCGATCAGGATGATC
TGGACGAAGAGCATCAGGGGCTCGCGCCAGCCGAACTGTTCGCCAGGCTCAAGGCGCGCATGCCCGACGG
CGAGGATCTCGTCGTGACCCATGGCGATGCCTGCTTGCCGAATATCATGGTGGAAAATGGCCGCTTTTCT
GGATTCATCGACTGTGGCCGGCTGGGTGTGGCGGACCGCTATCAGGACATAGCGTTGGCTACCCGTGATA
TTGCTGAAGAGCTTGGCGGCGAATGGGCTGACCGCTTCCTCGTGCTTTACGGTATCGCCGCTCCCGATTC
GCAGCGCATCGCCTTCTATCGCCTTCTTGACGAGTTCTTCTGAGCGGGACTCTGGGGTTCGAAATGACCG
ACCAAGCGACGCCCAACCTGCCATCACGAGATTTCGATTCCACCGCCGCCTTCTATGAAAGGTTGGGCTT
CGGAATCGTTTTCCGGGACGCCGGCTGGATGATCCTCCAGCGCGGGGATCTCATGCTGGAGTTCTTCGCC
CACCCCAACTTGTTTATTGCAGCTTATAATGGTTACAAATAAAGCAATAGCATCACAAATTTCACAAATA
AAGCATTTTTTTCACTGCATTCTAGTTGTGGTTTGTCCAAACTCATCAATGTATCTTATCATGTCTGTAT
ACCGTCGACCTCTAGCTAGAGCTTGGCGTAATCATGGTCATAGCTGTTTCCTGTGTGAAATTGTTATCCG
CTCACAATTCCACACAACATACGAGCCGGAAGCATAAAGTGTAAAGCCTGGGGTGCCTAATGAGTGAGCT
AACTCACATTAATTGCGTTGCGCTCACTGCCCGCTTTCCAGTCGGGAAACCTGTCGTGCCAGCTGCATTA
ATGAATCGGCCAACGCGCGGGGAGAGGCGGTTTGCGTATTGGGCGCTCTTCCGCTTCCTCGCTCACTGAC
TCGCTGCGCTCGGTCGTTCGGCTGCGGCGAGCGGTATCAGCTCACTCAAAGGCGGTAATACGGTTATCCA
CAGAATCAGGGGATAACGCAGGAAAGAACATGTGAGCAAAAGGCCAGCAAAAGGCCAGGAACCGTAAAAA
GGCCGCGTTGCTGGCGTTTTTCCATAGGCTCCGCCCCCCTGACGAGCATCACAAAAATCGACGCTCAAGT
CAGAGGTGGCGAAACCCGACAGGACTATAAAGATACCAGGCGTTTCCCCCTGGAAGCTCCCTCGTGCGCT
CTCCTGTTCCGACCCTGCCGCTTACCGGATACCTGTCCGCCTTTCTCCCTTCGGGAAGCGTGGCGCTTTC
TCATAGCTCACGCTGTAGGTATCTCAGTTCGGTGTAGGTCGTTCGCTCCAAGCTGGGCTGTGTGCACGAA
CCCCCCGTTCAGCCCGACCGCTGCGCCTTATCCGGTAACTATCGTCTTGAGTCCAACCCGGTAAGACACG
ACTTATCGCCACTGGCAGCAGCCACTGGTAACAGGATTAGCAGAGCGAGGTATGTAGGCGGTGCTACAGA
GTTCTTGAAGTGGTGGCCTAACTACGGCTACACTAGAAGAACAGTATTTGGTATCTGCGCTCTGCTGAAG
CCAGTTACCTTCGGAAAAAGAGTTGGTAGCTCTTGATCCGGCAAACAAACCACCGCTGGTAGCGGTGGTT
TTTTTGTTTGCAAGCAGCAGATTACGCGCAGAAAAAAAGGATCTCAAGAAGATCCTTTGATCTTTTCTAC
GGGGTCTGACGCTCAGTGGAACGAAAACTCACGTTAAGGGATTTTGGTCATGAGATTATCAAAAAGGATC
TTCACCTAGATCCTTTTAAATTAAAAATGAAGTTTTAAATCAATCTAAAGTATATATGAGTAAACTTGGT
CTGACAGTTACCAATGCTTAATCAGTGAGGCACCTATCTCAGCGATCTGTCTATTTCGTTCATCCATAGT
TGCCTGACTCCCCGTCGTGTAGATAACTACGATACGGGAGGGCTTACCATCTGGCCCCAGTGCTGCAATG
ATACCGCGAGACCCACGCTCACCGGCTCCAGATTTATCAGCAATAAACCAGCCAGCCGGAAGGGCCGAGC
GCAGAAGTGGTCCTGCAACTTTATCCGCCTCCATCCAGTCTATTAATTGTTGCCGGGAAGCTAGAGTAAG
TAGTTCGCCAGTTAATAGTTTGCGCAACGTTGTTGCCATTGCTACAGGCATCGTGGTGTCACGCTCGTCG
TTTGGTATGGCTTCATTCAGCTCCGGTTCCCAACGATCAAGGCGAGTTACATGATCCCCCATGTTGTGCA
AAAAAGCGGTTAGCTCCTTCGGTCCTCCGATCGTTGTCAGAAGTAAGTTGGCCGCAGTGTTATCACTCAT
GGTTATGGCAGCACTGCATAATTCTCTTACTGTCATGCCATCCGTAAGATGCTTTTCTGTGACTGGTGAG
TACTCAACCAAGTCATTCTGAGAATAGTGTATGCGGCGACCGAGTTGCTCTTGCCCGGCGTCAATACGGG
ATAATACCGCGCCACATAGCAGAACTTTAAAAGTGCTCATCATTGGAAAACGTTCTTCGGGGCGAAAACT
CTCAAGGATCTTACCGCTGTTGAGATCCAGTTCGATGTAACCCACTCGTGCACCCAACTGATCTTCAGCA
TCTTTTACTTTCACCAGCGTTTCTGGGTGAGCAAAAACAGGAAGGCAAAATGCCGCAAAAAAGGGAATAA
GGGCGACACGGAAATGTTGAATACTCATACTCTTCCTTTTTCAATATTATTGAAGCATTTATCAGGGTTA
TTGTCTCATGAGCGGATACATATTTGAATGTATTTAGAAAAATAAACAAATAGGGGTTCCGCGCACATTT
CCCCGAAAAGTGCCACCTGACGTCGACGGATCGGGAGATCTCCCGATCCCCTATGGTGCACTCTCAGTAC
AATCTGCTCTGATGCCGCATAGTTAAGCCAGTATCTGCTCCCTGCTTGTGTGTTGGAGGTCGCTGAGTAG
TGCGCGAGCAAAATTTAAGCTACAACAAGGCAAGGCTTGACCGACAATTGCATGAAGAATCTGCTTAGGG
TTAGGCGTTTTGCGCTGCTTCGCGATGTACGGGCCAGATATACGCGTT
